>Addgene plasmid #204272 | pQE60 R196E wgMDH | addgene full sequence | sequence record 411047 | Addgene NGS Result
CTCGAGAAATCATAAAAAATTTATTTGCTTTGTGAGCGGATAACAATTATAATAGATTCAATTGTGAGCG
GATAACAATTTCACACAGAATTCATTAAAGAGGAGAAATTAACTATGGCTAAAGGCGGAGCTCCCGGGTT
CAAAGTCGCAATACTTGGCGCTGCCGGTGGCATTGGCCAGCCCCTTGCGATGTTGATGAAGATGAATCCT
CTGGTTTCTGTTCTACATCTATATGATGTAGTCAATGCCCCTGGTGTCACCGCTGATATTAGCCACATGG
ACACGGGTGCTGTGGTGCGTGGATTCTTGGGGCAGCAGCAGCTGGAGGCTGCGCTTACTGGCATGGATCT
TATTATAGTCCCTGCAGGTGTTCCTCGAAAACCAGGAATGACGAGGGATGATCTGTTCAAAATAAACGCA
GGAATTGTCAAGACTCTGTGTGAAGGGATTGCAAAGTGTTGTCCAAGAGCCATTGTCAACCTGATCAGTA
ATCCTGTGAACTCCACCGTGCCCATCGCAGCTGAAGTTTTCAAGAAGGCTGGAACTTATGATCCAAAGCG
ACTTCTGGGAGTTACAATGCTCGACGTAGTCGAAGCCAATACCTTTGTGGCAGAAGTATTGGGTCTTGAT
CCTCGGGATGTTGATGTTCCAGTTGTTGGCGGTCATGCTGGTGTAACCATTTTGCCCCTTCTATCTCAGG
TGAAGCCTCCAAGTTCTTTCACACAAGAAGAGATTAGTTACCTGACTGATAGGATTCAAAATGGTGGAAC
AGAAGTTGTCGAGGCCAAAGCAGGAGCTGGTTCAGCAACTCTCTCAATGGCTTATGCTGCCGTTAAGTTT
GCAGATGCATGCCTCAGGGGCTTAAGAGGAGATGCTGGTGTCATTGAATGCGCGTTTGTGTCTTCTCAGG
TGACTGAACTTCCATTCTTTGCATCAAAAGTACGACTTGGTCGCAATGGTATCGAAGAAGTATACTCCCT
TGGCCCGCTAAATGAGTATGAGAGGATTGGATTGGAGAAAGCGAAGAAAGAGTTGGCAGGAAGCATTGAG
AAGGGAGTTTCCTTCATCAGAAGCAGATCTCATCACCATCACCATCACTAAGCTTAATTAGCTGAGCTTG
GACTCCTGTTGATAGATCCAGTAATGACCTCAGAACTCCATCTGGATTTGTTCAGAACGCTCGGTTGCCG
CCGGGCGTTTTTTATTGGTGAGAATCCAAGCTAGCTTGGCGAGATTTTCAGGAGCTAAGGAAGCTAAAAT
GGAGAAAAAAATCACTGGATATACCACCGTTGATATATCCCAATGGCATCGTAAAGAACATTTTGAGGCA
TTTCAGTCAGTTGCTCAATGTACCTATAACCAGACCGTTCAGCTGGATATTACGGCCTTTTTAAAGACCG
TAAAGAAAAATAAGCACAAGTTTTATCCGGCCTTTATTCACATTCTTGCCCGCCTGATGAATGCTCATCC
GGAATTTCGTATGGCAATGAAAGACGGTGAGCTGGTGATATGGGATAGTGTTCACCCTTGTTACACCGTT
TTCCATGAGCAAACTGAAACGTTTTCATCGCTCTGGAGTGAATACCACGACGATTTCCGGCAGTTTCTAC
ACATATATTCGCAAGATGTGGCGTGTTACGGTGAAAACCTGGCCTATTTCCCTAAAGGGTTTATTGAGAA
TATGTTTTTCGTCTCAGCCAATCCCTGGGTGAGTTTCACCAGTTTTGATTTAAACGTGGCCAATATGGAC
AACTTCTTCGCCCCCGTTTTCACCATGCATGGGCAAATATTATACGCAAGGCGACAAGGTGCTGATGCCG
CTGGCGATTCAGGTTCATCATGCCGTTTGTGATGGCTTCCATGTCGGCAGAATGCTTAATGAATTACAAC
AGTACTGCGATGAGTGGCAGGGCGGGGCGTAATTTTTTTAAGGCAGTTATTGGTGCCCTTAAACGCCTGG
GGTAATGACTCTCTAGCTTGAGGCATCAAATAAAACGAAAGGCTCAGTCGAAAGACTGGGCCTTTCGTTT
TATCTGTTGTTTGTCGGTGAACGCTCTCCTGAGTAGGACAAATCCGCCCTCTAGAGCTGCCTCGCGCGTT
TCGGTGATGACGGTGAAAACCTCTGACACATGCAGCTCCCGGAGACGGTCACAGCTTGTCTGTAAGCGGA
TGCCGGGAGCAGACAAGCCCGTCAGGGCGCGTCAGCGGGTGTTGGCGGGTGTCGGGGCGCAGCCATGACC
CAGTCACGTAGCGATAGCGGAGTGTATACTGGCTTAACTATGCGGCATCAGAGCAGATTGTACTGAGAGT
GCACCATATGCGGTGTGAAATACCGCACAGATGCGTAAGGAGAAAATACCGCATCAGGCGCTCTTCCGCT
TCCTCGCTCACTGACTCGCTGCGCTCGGTCGTTCGGCTGCGGCGAGCGGTATCAGCTCACTCAAAGGCGG
TAATACGGTTATCCACAGAATCAGGGGATAACGCAGGAAAGAACATGTGAGCAAAAGGCCAGCAAAAGGC
CAGGAACCGTAAAAAGGCCGCGTTGCTGGCGTTTTTCCATAGGCTCCGCCCCCCTGACGAGCATCACAAA
AATCGACGCTCAAGTCAGAGGTGGCGAAACCCGACAGGACTATAAAGATACCAGGCGTTTCCCCCTGGAA
GCTCCCTCGTGCGCTCTCCTGTTCCGACCCTGCCGCTTACCGGATACCTGTCCGCCTTTCTCCCTTCGGG
AAGCGTGGCGCTTTCTCATAGCTCACGCTGTAGGTATCTCAGTTCGGTGTAGGTCGTTCGCTCCAAGCTG
GGCTGTGTGCACGAACCCCCCGTTCAGCCCGACCGCTGCGCCTTATCCGGTAACTATCGTCTTGAGTCCA
ACCCGGTAAGACACGACTTATCGCCACTGGCAGCAGCCACTGGTAACAGGATTAGCAGAGCGAGGTATGT
AGGCGGTGCTACAGAGTTCTTGAAGTGGTGGCCTAACTACGGCTACACTAGAAGGACAGTATTTGGTATC
TGCGCTCTGCTGAAGCCAGTTACCTTCGGAAAAAGAGTTGGTAGCTCTTGATCCGGCAAACAAACCACCG
CTGGTAGCGGTGGTTTTTTTGTTTGCAAGCAGCAGATTACGCGCAGAAAAAAAGGATCTCAAGAAGATCC
TTTGATCTTTTCTACGGGGTCTGACGCTCAGTGGAACGAAAACTCACGTTAAGGGATTTTGGTCATGAGA
TTATCAAAAAGGATCTTCACCTAGATCCTTTTAAATTAAAAATGAAGTTTTAAATCAATCTAAAGTATAT
ATGAGTAAACTTGGTCTGACAGTTACCAATGCTTAATCAGTGAGGCACCTATCTCAGCGATCTGTCTATT
TCGTTCATCCATAGTTGCCTGACTCCCCGTCGTGTAGATAACTACGATACGGGAGGGCTTACCATCTGGC
CCCAGTGCTGCAATGATACCGCGAGACCCACGCTCACCGGCTCCAGATTTATCAGCAATAAACCAGCCAG
CCGGAAGGGCCGAGCGCAGAAGTGGTCCTGCAACTTTATCCGCCTCCATCCAGTCTATTAATTGTTGCCG
GGAAGCTAGAGTAAGTAGTTCGCCAGTTAATAGTTTGCGCAACGTTGTTGCCATTGCTACAGGCATCGTG
GTGTCACGCTCGTCGTTTGGTATGGCTTCATTCAGCTCCGGTTCCCAACGATCAAGGCGAGTTACATGAT
CCCCCATGTTGTGCAAAAAAGCGGTTAGCTCCTTCGGTCCTCCGATCGTTGTCAGAAGTAAGTTGGCCGC
AGTGTTATCACTCATGGTTATGGCAGCACTGCATAATTCTCTTACTGTCATGCCATCCGTAAGATGCTTT
TCTGTGACTGGTGAGTACTCAACCAAGTCATTCTGAGAATAGTGTATGCGGCGACCGAGTTGCTCTTGCC
CGGCGTCAATACGGGATAATACCGCGCCACATAGCAGAACTTTAAAAGTGCTCATCATTGGAAAACGTTC
TTCGGGGCGAAAACTCTCAAGGATCTTACCGCTGTTGAGATCCAGTTCGATGTAACCCACTCGTGCACCC
AACTGATCTTCAGCATCTTTTACTTTCACCAGCGTTTCTGGGTGAGCAAAAACAGGAAGGCAAAATGCCG
CAAAAAAGGGAATAAGGGCGACACGGAAATGTTGAATACTCATACTCTTCCTTTTTCAATATTATTGAAG
CATTTATCAGGGTTATTGTCTCATGAGCGGATACATATTTGAATGTATTTAGAAAAATAAACAAATAGGG
GTTCCGCGCACATTTCCCCGAAAAGTGCCACCTGACGTCTAAGAAACCATTATTATCATGACATTAACCT
ATAAAAATAGGCGTATCACGAGGCCCTTTCGTCTTCAC
Features (pLannotate 1.2.2; 13 found; start..end, strand, type, name):
     10..54      +  promoter       T5 promoter: bacteriophage T5 promoter for E. coli RNA polymerase, with embedded lac operator
     62..78      +  protein_bind   lac operator: The lac repressor binds to the lac operator to inhibit transcription in E. coli. This inhibition can be relieved by adding lactose or isopropyl-β-D-thiogalactopyranoside (IPTG). lac repressor encoded by lacI
    118..1074    +  CDS            MDHG_CITLA (fragment): Experimental evidence at protein level: Swiss-Prot protein existence level 1. From Citrullus lanatus (Watermelon) (Citrullus vulgaris).
   1081..1098    +  CDS            7xHis (fragment): 6xHis affinity tag
   1121..1215    +  terminator     lambda t0 terminator: transcription terminator from phage lambda
   1230..1258    +  promoter       cat promoter (fragment): promoter of the E. coli cat gene encoding chloramphenicol acetyltransferase
   1259..1922    +  CDS            CmR (fragment): chloramphenicol acetyltransferase; cat; confers resistance to chloramphenicol
   1987..2073    +  terminator     rrnB T1 terminator: Escherichia coli rrnB; transcription terminator T1 from the E. coli rrnB gene
   2085..2126    +  CDS            rop (fragment): Rop protein, which maintains plasmids at low copy number; rop
   2228..2368    +  misc_feature   bom: basis of mobility region from pBR322
   2554..3142    -  rep_origin     ori: high-copy-number ColE1/pMB1/pBR322/pUC origin of replication
   3313..4173    -  CDS            AmpR: β-lactamase; bla; confers resistance to ampicillin, carbenicillin, and related antibiotics
   4174..4278    -  promoter       AmpR promoter: bla
