[The description below was written by a language model from this plasmid's Addgene catalogue record and pLannotate feature annotations shown in this document.]
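Description:
pQE60 R196E wgMDH is a bacterial expression plasmid built on the Qiagen pQE60 backbone for IPTG-inducible production of a mutant watermelon (Citrullus lanatus) glyoxysomal malate dehydrogenase in E. coli. The sequenced plasmid is 4,378 nt. It replicates from a ColE1/pMB1-type origin, accompanied by the pBR322 bom region and only a small fragment of rop. The catalogue entry lists it as low copy, although the annotation tool labels this origin family generically as high copy. Selection is with ampicillin through a β-lactamase gene driven by its own promoter. A partial chloramphenicol acetyltransferase sequence with a truncated cat promoter lies between the two terminators. It is annotated only as a fragment, and chloramphenicol is not listed as a selection for this plasmid.

The expression cassette uses the bacteriophage T5 promoter, which is recognised by E. coli RNA polymerase and carries an embedded lac operator, followed by a second lac operator. Transcription is therefore held off by lac repressor and released by IPTG. No lacI gene is annotated on the plasmid, so repressor would have to be supplied by the host. Downstream lies the MDHG_CITLA coding sequence (insert listed as 987 bp), cloned between NcoI, which was destroyed during cloning, and BglII, and fused in frame to a C-terminal 6xHis tag for metal-affinity purification. The lambda t0 terminator follows, and an rrnB T1 terminator lies further downstream. The insert carries the R196E substitution, described by the depositor as an active-site mutation. The construct comes from a community running course-based undergraduate research on malate dehydrogenase, and it is suited to purifying the mutant enzyme for comparison with the wild-type protein.
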