Addgene plasmid #204272: pQE60 R196E wgMDH
Purpose: Bacterial expression of R196E wgMDH with IPTG induction - Active site mutant
Depositing lab: Malate dehydrogenase CUREs Community (MCC). Depositing organization: University of San Diego. Publication: Organelle and translocatable forms of glyoxysomal malate dehydrogenase. The effect of the N-terminal presequence. Cox B, Chit MM, Weaver T, Gietl C, Bailey J, Bell E, Banaszak L. FEBS J. 2005 Feb;272(3):643-54. doi: 10.1111/j.1742-4658.2004.04475.x. PubMed 15670147.
Backbone
  Vector backbone: pQE60
  Backbone manufacturer: Qiagen
  Backbone size w/o insert (bp): 3391
  Vector type: Bacterial Expression
Growth in bacteria
  Bacterial resistance: Ampicillin, 100 μg/mL
  Growth temperature: 37°C
  Growth strain: DH5alpha
  Copy number: Low Copy
Gene/Insert
  Gene/Insert name: MDHG_CITLA (alt name: watermelon glyoxysomal malate dehydrogenase)
  Species: Citrullus lanatus subsp. Vulgaris
  Insert size (bp): 987
  Mutation: R196E
  Tag / fusion protein: 6X His (C terminal on insert)
  Cloning method: Restriction Enzyme; 5′ cloning site NcoI (destroyed during cloning); 3′ cloning site BglII (not destroyed)
  Sequencing primers: 5′ CCCGAAAAGTGCCACCTG; 3′ CCAGTAATGACCTCAGAAC
Resource information
  A portion of this plasmid was derived from a plasmid made by: Received from Leonard J. Banaszak; Original construct from Christine Gietl
Terms and licenses: Academic/Nonprofit Terms; Industry Terms: Not Available to Industry
Depositor comments: For more information, please see the MDH CUREs Community website: https://www.mdhcures.org/
How to cite: pQE60 R196E wgMDH was a gift from Malate dehydrogenase CUREs Community (MCC) (Addgene plasmid # 204272 ; http://n2t.net/addgene:204272 ; RRID:Addgene_204272)
